>Addgene plasmid #157248 | pD649-HAsp-FCMR-COMP5AP-AviTag-9xHis | addgene full sequence | sequence record 426807 | Addgene NGS Result
TTTCAATATTATTGAAGCATTTATCAGGGTTATTGTCTCATGAGCGGATACATATTTGAATGTATTTAGA
AAAATAAACAAATAGGGGTCAGTGTTACAACCAATTAACCAATTCTGAACATTATCGCGAGCCCATTTAT
ACCTGAATATGGCTCATAACACCCCTTGCTCATGACCAAAATCCCTTAACGTGAGTTACGCGCGCGTCGT
TCCACTGAGCGTCAGACCCCGTAGAAAAGATCAAAGGATCTTCTTGAGATCCTTTTTTTCTGCGCGTAAT
CTGCTGCTTGCAAACAAAAAAACCACCGCTACCAGCGGTGGTTTGTTTGCCGGATCAAGAGCTACCAACT
CTTTTTCCGAAGGTAACTGGCTTCAGCAGAGCGCAGATACCAAATACTGTTCTTCTAGTGTAGCCGTAGT
TAGCCCACCACTTCAAGAACTCTGTAGCACCGCCTACATACCTCGCTCTGCTAATCCTGTTACCAGTGGC
TGCTGCCAGTGGCGATAAGTCGTGTCTTACCGGGTTGGACTCAAGACGATAGTTACCGGATAAGGCGCAG
CGGTCGGGCTGAACGGGGGGTTCGTGCACACAGCCCAGCTTGGAGCGAACGACCTACACCGAACTGAGAT
ACCTACAGCGTGAGCTATGAGAAAGCGCCACGCTTCCCGAAGGGAGAAAGGCGGACAGGTATCCGGTAAG
CGGCAGGGTCGGAACAGGAGAGCGCACGAGGGAGCTTCCAGGGGGAAACGCCTGGTATCTTTATAGTCCT
GTCGGGTTTCGCCACCTCTGACTTGAGCGTCGATTTTTGTGATGCTCGTCAGGGGGGCGGAGCCTATGGA
AAAACGCCAGCAACGCGGCCTTTTTACGGTTCCTGGCCTTTTGCTGGCCTTTTGCTCACATGTTCTTTCC
TGCGTTATCCCCTGATTCTGTGGATAACCGTATTACCGCCTTTGAGTGAGCTGATACCGCTCGCCGCAGC
CGAACGACCGAGCGCAGCGAGTCAGTGAGCGAGGAAGCGGAAGGCGAGAGTAGGGAACTGCCAGGCATCA
AACTAAGCAGAAGGCCCCTGACGGATGGCCTTTTTGCGTTTCTACAAACTCTTTCTGTGTTGTAAAACGA
CGGCCAGTCTTAAGCTCGGGCCCCCTGGGCGGTTCTGATAACGAGTAATCGTTAATCCGCAAATAACGTA
AAAACCCGCTTCGGCGGGTTTTTTTATGGGGGGAGTTTAGGGAAAGAGCATTTGTCAGAATATTTAAGGG
CGCCTGTCACTTTGCTTGATATATGAGAATTATTTAACCTTATAAATGAGAAAAAAGCAACGCACTTTAA
ATAAGATACGTTGCTTTTTCGATTGATGAACACCTATAATTAAACTATTCATCTATTATTTATGATTTTT
TGTATATACAATATTTCTAGTTTGTTAAAGAGAATTAAGAAAATAAATCTCGAAAATAATAAAGGGAAAA
TCAGTTTTTGATATCAAAATTATACATGTCAACGATAATACAAAATATAATACAAACTATAAGATGTTAT
CAGTATTTATTATCATTTAGAATAAATTTTGTGTCGCCCTTAATTGTGAGCGGATAACAATTACGAGCTT
CATGCACAGTGGCGTTGACTCAATATTGGCCATTAGCCATATTATTCATTGGTTATATAGCATAAATCAA
TATTGGCTATTGGCCATTGCATACGTTGTATCTATATCATAATATGTACATTTATATTGGCTCATGTCCA
ATATGACCGCCATGTTGGCATTGATTATTGACTAGTTATTAATAGTAATCAATTACGGGGTCATTAGTTC
ATAGCCCATATATGGAGTTCCGCGTTACATAACTTACGGTAAATGGCCCGCCTGGCTGACCGCCCAACGA
CCCCCGCCCATTGACGTCAATAATGACGTATGTTCCCATAGTAACGCCAATAGGGACTTTCCATTGACGT
CAATGGGTGGAGTATTTACGGTAAACTGCCCACTTGGCAGTACATCAAGTGTATCATATGCCAAGTACGC
CCCCTATTGACGTCAATGACGGTAAATGGCCCGCCTGGCATTATGCCCAGTACATGACCTTATGGGACTT
TCCTACTTGGCAGTACATCTACGTATTAGTCATCGCTATTACCATGGTGATGCGGTTTTGGCAGTACATC
AATGGGCGTGGATAGCGGTTTGACTCACGGGGATTTCCAAGTCTCCACCCCATTGACGTCAATGGGAGTT
TGTTTTGGCACCAAAATCAACGGGACTTTCCAAAATGTCGTAACAACTCCGCCCCATTGACGCAAATGGG
CGGTAGGCGTGTACGGTGGGAGGTCTATATAAGCAGAGCTCGTTTAGTGAACCGTCAGATCGCCTGGAGA
CGCCATCCACGCTGTTTTGACCTCCATAGAAGACACCGGGACCGATCCAGCCTCCGCGGCCGGGAACGGT
GCATTGGAACGCGGATTCCCCGTGCCAAGAGTGACGTAAGTACCGCCTATAGAGTCTATAGGCCCACCCC
CTTGGCTTCGTTAGAACGCGGCTACAATTAATACATAACCTTATGTATCATACACATACGATTTAGGTGA
CACTATAGAATAACATCCACTTTGCCTTTCTCTCCACAGGTGTCCACTCCCAGGTCCAACTGCACCTCGG
TTCTATCGAAAACGCGCCTGCTAGCGCCACCATGAAGACCATCATTGCCCTGAGCTACATCTTCTGCCTG
GTGTTCGCTGCGGCCGCCAGAATCCTGCCTGAAGTGAAAGTGGAAGGCGAACTCGGCGGCAGCGTGACCA
TTAAGTGTCCTCTGCCTGAGATGCACGTGCGGATCTACCTGTGTAGAGAGATGGCCGGCTCTGGCACATG
TGGCACCGTGGTGTCTACCACCAACTTCATCAAGGCCGAGTACAAGGGCAGAGTGACCCTGAAGCAGTAC
CCCAGAAAGAACCTGTTCCTGGTGGAAGTGACCCAGCTGACCGAGTCTGATAGCGGAGTGTATGCCTGCG
GAGCCGGCATGAATACCGATCGGGGAAAGACCCAGAAAGTGACACTGAACGTGCACAGCGAGTACGAGCC
TAGCTGGGAAGAACAGCCCATGCCTGAGACACCCAAGTGGTTCCATCTGCCTTACCTGTTCCAGATGCCT
GCCTACGCCAGCAGCAGCAAGTTCGTGACAAGAGTGACAACCCCTGCTCAGCGGGGAAAAGTGCCTCCTG
TGCACCACTCTAGCCCCACCACACAGATCACCCACAGACCTAGAGTGTCCAGAGCCTCTTCTGTGGCCGG
CGACAAGCCTAGAACCTTTCTGCCTAGCACCACCGCCAGCAAGATCTCTGCTCTGGAAGGACTGCTGAAG
CCCCAGACACCTAGCTACAACCACCACACCAGACTGCACAGACAGAGAGCCCTGGATTACGGCAGCCAGT
CTGGAAGAGAAGGCCAAGGTGGCGCGCCGGAAGATCAAGTTGATCCAAGATTGATTGATGGCAAGGGCGG
ATCTCTGGAGGTGCTGTTCCAGGGACCAGGCGGAAGCGGCAATCCCGGCGGCGATCTGGCCCCCCAGATG
CTGCGCGAGCTGCAGGAGACCAATGCCGCCCTGCAGGACGTGCGCGAGCTGCTGCGCCACCGCGTGAAGG
AGATCACCTTCCTGAAGAACACCGTGATGGAGTGCGACGCCTGCGGTATGCAGCCCTCTAGAGGCTCCGG
CTCCATCATCCCAGTTGAGGAGGAGAACCCGGACTTCTGGAACCGCGAGGCAGCCGAGGCCCTGGGTGCC
GCCAAGAAGCTGCAGCCTGCACAGACAGCCGCCAAGAACCTCATCATCTTCCTGGGCGATGGGATGGGGG
TGTCTACGGTGACAGCTGCCAGGATCCTAAAAGGGCAGAAGAAGGACAAACTGGGGCCTGAGATACCCCT
GGCCATGGACCGCTTCCCATATGTGGCTCTGTCCAAGACATACAATGTAGACAAACATGTGCCAGACAGT
GGAGCCACAGCCACGGCCTACCTGTGCGGGGTCAAGGGCAACTTCCAGACCATTGGCTTGAGTGCAGCCG
CCCGCTTTAACCAGTGCAACACGACACGCGGCAACGAGGTCATCTCCGTGATGAATCGGGCCAAGAAAGC
AGGGAAGTCAGTGGGAGTGGTAACCACCACACGAGTGCAGCACGCCTCGCCAGCCGGCACCTACGCCCAC
ACGGTGAACCGCAACTGGTACTCGGACGCCGACGTGCCTGCCTCGGCCCGCCAGGAGGGGTGCCAGGACA
TCGCTACGCAGCTCATCTCCAACATGGACATTGACGTGATCCTAGGTGGAGGCCGAAAGTACATGTTTCG
CATGGGAACCCCAGACCCTGAGTACCCAGATGACTACAGCCAAGGTGGGACCAGGCTGGACGGGAAGAAT
CTGGTGCAGGAATGGCTGGCGAAGCGCCAGGGTGCCCGGTATGTGTGGAACCGCACTGAGCTCATGCAGG
CTTCCCTGGACCCGTCTGTGACCCATCTCATGGGTCTCTTTGAGCCTGGAGACATGAAATACGAGATCCA
CCGAGACTCCACACTGGACCCCTCCCTGATGGAGATGACAGAGGCTGCCCTGCGCCTGCTGAGCAGGAAC
CCCCGCGGCTTCTTCCTCTTCGTGGAGGGTGGTCGCATCGACCATGGTCATCATGAAAGCAGGGCTTACC
GGGCACTGACTGAGACGATCATGTTCGACGACGCCATTGAGAGGGCGGGCCAGCTCACCAGCGAGGAGGA
CACGCTGAGCCTCGTCACTGCCGACCACTCCCACGTCTTCTCCTTCGGAGGCTACCCCCTGCGAGGGAGC
TCCATCTTCGGGCTGGCCCCTGGCAAGGCCCGGGACAGGAAGGCCTACACGGTCCTCCTATACGGAAACG
GTCCAGGCTATGTGCTCAAGGACGGCGCCCGGCCGGATGTTACCGAGAGCGAGAGCGGGAGCCCCGAGTA
TCGGCAGCAGTCAGCAGTGCCCCTGGACGAAGAGACCCACGCAGGCGAGGACGTGGCGGTGTTCGCGCGC
GGCCCGCAGGCGCACCTGGTTCACGGCGTGCAGGAGCAGACCTTCATAGCGCACGTCATGGCCTTCGCCG
CCTGCCTGGAGCCCTACACCGCCTGCGACCTGGCGCCCCCCGCCGGCACCACCGACGCCGCGCACCCGGG
TGGCGGAGGACTGAACGACATCTTCGAGGCTCAGAAAATCGAATGGCACGAACATCACCATCACCATCAC
CATCACCATTAAGGCCGGCCTGTAGTCACTGGCACAACGCGTTACCCGGTAAGCCAATCGGGTATACACG
GTCGTCATACTGCAGACAGGGTTCTTCTACTTTGCAAGATAGTCTTGAGTAGTAAAATAAATAGATAGAG
AAAATCAGCCTCGACTGTGCCTTCTAGTTGCCAGCCATCTGTTGTTTGCCCCTCCCCCGTGCCTTCCTTG
ACCCTGGAAGGTGCCACTCCCACTGTCCTTTCCTAATAAAATGAGGAAATTGCATCACAACACTCAACCC
TATCTCGGTCTATTCTTTTGATTTATAAGGGATTTTGCCGATTTCGGCCTATTGGTTAAAAAATGAGCTG
ATTTAACAAAAATTTAACGCGAATTAATTCTGTGGAATGTGTGTCAGTTAGGGTGTGGAAAGTCCCCAGG
CTCCCCAGCAGGCAGAAGTATGCAAAGCATGCATCTCAATTAGTCAGCAACCAGGTGTGGAAAGTCCCCA
GGCTCCCCAGCAGGCAGAAGTATGCAAAGCATGCATCTCAATTAGTCAGCAACCATAGTCCCGCCCCTAA
CTCCGCCCATCCCGCCCCTAACTCCGCCCAGTTCCGCCCATTCTCCGCCCCATGGCTGACTAATTTTTTT
TATTTATGCAGAGGCCGAGGCCGCCTCTGCCTCTGAGCTATTCCAGAAGTAGTGAGGAGGCTTTTTTGGA
GGCCTAGGCTTTTGCAAAAAGCTCCCGGGAGCTTGTATATCCATTTTCGGATCTGATCAGCACGTGTTGA
CAATTAATCATCGGCATAGTATATCGGCATAGTATAATACGACAAGGTGAGGAACTAAACCATGACCGAG
TACAAGCCCACGGTGCGCCTCGCCACCCGCGACGACGTCCCCAGGGCCGTACGCACCCTCGCCGCCGCGT
TCGCCGACTACCCCGCCACGCGCCACACCGTCGATCCGGACCGCCACATCGAGCGGGTCACCGAGCTGCA
AGAACTCTTCCTCACGCGCGTCGGGCTCGACATCGGCAAGGTGTGGGTCGCGGACGACGGCGCCGCGGTG
GCGGTCTGGACCACGCCGGAGAGCGTCGAAGCGGGGGCGGTGTTCGCCGAGATCGGCCCGCGCATGGCCG
AGTTGAGCGGTTCCCGGCTGGCCGCGCAGCAACAGATGGAAGGCCTCCTGGCGCCGCACCGGCCCAAGGA
GCCCGCGTGGTTCCTGGCCACCGTCGGCGTCTCGCCCGACCACCAGGGCAAGGGTCTGGGCAGCGCCGTC
GTGCTCCCCGGAGTGGAGGCGGCCGAGCGCGCCGGGGTGCCCGCCTTCCTGGAGACATCCGCGCCCCGCA
ACCTCCCCTTCTACGAGCGGCTCGGCTTCACCGTCACCGCCGACGTCGAGGTGCCCGAAGGACCGCGCAC
CTGGTGCATGACCCGCAAGCCCGGTGCCTGACACGTGCTACGAGATTTCGATTCCACCGCCGCCTTCTAT
GAAAGGTTGGGCTTCGGAATCGTTTTCCGGGACGCCGGCTGGATGATCCTCCAGCGCGGGGATCTCATGC
TGGAGTTCTTCGCCCACCCCAACTTGTTTATTGCAGCTTATAATGGTTACAAATAAAGCAATAGCATCAC
AAATTTCACAAATAAAGCATTTTTTTCACTGCATTCTAGTTGTGGTTTGTCCAAACTCATCAATGTATCT
TATCATGTCTGTATACCGTCGACCTCTAGCTAGAGCTTGGCGTAATCATGGTCATTACCAATGCTTAATC
AGTGAGGCACCTATCTCAGCGATCTGTCTATTTCGTTCATCCATAGTTGCCTGACTCCCCGTCGTGTAGA
TAACTACGATACGGGAGGGCTTACCATCTGGCCCCAGCGCTGCGATGATACCGCGAGAACCACGCTCACC
GGCTCCGGATTTATCAGCAATAAACCAGCCAGCCGGAAGGGCCGAGCGCAGAAGTGGTCCTGCAACTTTA
TCCGCCTCCATCCAGTCTATTAATTGTTGCCGGGAAGCTAGAGTAAGTAGTTCGCCAGTTAATAGTTTGC
GCAACGTTGTTGCCATCGCTACAGGCATCGTGGTGTCACGCTCGTCGTTTGGTATGGCTTCATTCAGCTC
CGGTTCCCAACGATCAAGGCGAGTTACATGATCCCCCATGTTGTGCAAAAAAGCGGTTAGCTCCTTCGGT
CCTCCGATCGTTGTCAGAAGTAAGTTGGCCGCAGTGTTATCACTCATGGTTATGGCAGCACTGCATAATT
CTCTTACTGTCATGCCATCCGTAAGATGCTTTTCTGTGACTGGTGAGTACTCAACCAAGTCATTCTGAGA
ATAGTGTATGCGGCGACCGAGTTGCTCTTGCCCGGCGTCAATACGGGATAATACCGCGCCACATAGCAGA
ACTTTAAAAGTGCTCATCATTGGAAAACGTTCTTCGGGGCGAAAACTCTCAAGGATCTTACCGCTGTTGA
GATCCAGTTCGATGTAACCCACTCGTGCACCCAACTGATCTTCAGCATCTTTTACTTTCACCAGCGTTTC
TGGGTGAGCAAAAACAGGAAGGCAAAATGCCGCAAAAAAGGGAATAAGGGCGACACGGAAATGTTGAATA
CTCATATTCTTCCTT
Features (pLannotate 1.2.2; 24 found; start..end, strand, type, name):
    119..143     -  CDS            KanR (fragment): aminoglycoside phosphotransferase; aph(3')-Ia; confers resistance to kanamycin
    254..842     +  rep_origin     ori: high-copy-number ColE1/pMB1/pBR322/pUC origin of replication
   1067..1084    +  terminator     rrnB T2 terminator (fragment): transcription terminator T2 from the E. coli rrnB gene
   1109..1128    -  CDS            lacZα (fragment): LacZα fragment of β-galactosidase; lacZ fragment
   1584..1600    +  protein_bind   lac operator: The lac repressor binds to the lac operator to inhibit transcription in E. coli. This inhibition can be relieved by adding lactose or isopropyl-β-D-thiogalactopyranoside (IPTG). lac repressor encoded by lacI
   1843..2146    +  enhancer       CMV enhancer: human cytomegalovirus immediate early enhancer
   2147..2350    +  promoter       CMV promoter: human cytomegalovirus (CMV) immediate early promoter
   2486..2529    +  intron         CMV intron (fragment): modified intron A from human cytomegalovirus
   2581..2599    +  promoter       SP6 promoter: promoter for bacteriophage SP6 RNA polymerase
   2603..2640    +  CDS            IgH signal sequence (fragment): signal sequence from the mouse immunoglobulin heavy chain variable region
   2719..3450    +  CDS            FCMR (fragment): FAIM3_HUMAN - Also known as FAIM3, TOSO. Experimental evidence at protein level: Swiss-Prot protein existence level 1. May play a role in the immune system processes. Protects cells from FAS-, TNF alpha- and FADD-induced apoptosis without increasing expression of the inhibitors of apoptosis BCL2 and BCLXL. Seems to activate an inhibitory pathway that prevents CASP8 activation following FAS stimulation, rather than blocking apoptotic signals downstream. May inhibit FAS-induced apoptosis by preventing CASP8 processing through CFLAR up-regulation. From Homo sapiens (Human).
   3547..3726    +  CDS            Comp (fragment): COMP_RAT - Experimental evidence at protein level: Swiss-Prot protein existence level 1. May play a role in the structural integrity of cartilage via its interaction with other extracellular matrix proteins such as the collagens and fibronectin. Can mediate the interaction of chondrocytes with the cartilage extracellular matrix through interaction with cell surface integrin receptors. Could play a role in the pathogenesis of osteoarthritis. Potent suppressor of apoptosis in both primary chondrocytes and transformed cells. Suppresses apoptosis by blocking the activation of caspase-3 and by indu
   3714..5166    +  CDS            SEAP (fragment): secreted alkaline phosphatase from human placenta The natural enzyme has a C-terminal transmembrane sequence that is replaced by a GPI anchor.
   5191..5232    +  CDS            AviTag™ (fragment): peptide tag that allows for enzymatic biotinylation
   5236..5259    +  CDS            8xHis: 8xHis affinity tag
   5405..5516    +  polyA_signal   bGH poly(A) signal: bovine growth hormone polyadenylation signal
   5517..5625    +  rep_origin     f1 ori (fragment): f1 bacteriophage origin of replication; arrow indicates direction of (+) strand synthesis
   5639..5968    +  promoter       SV40 promoter: SV40 enhancer and early promoter
   6016..6063    +  promoter       EM7 promoter: synthetic bacterial promoter&nbsp
   6082..6681    +  CDS            PuroR (fragment): puromycin N-acetyltransferase; pac from Streptomyces; confers resistance to puromycin
   6691..6816    +  CDS            ble (fragment): BLE_KLEPN - Experimental evidence at protein level: Swiss-Prot protein existence level 1. Binding protein with a strong affinity to the bleomycin family of antibiotics. Binds to CL990; an antimitotic-antibiotic compound. From Klebsiella pneumoniae.
   6811..6932    +  polyA_signal   SV40 poly(A) signal: SV40 polyadenylation signal
   6985..7845    -  CDS            AmpR: β-lactamase; bla; confers resistance to ampicillin, carbenicillin, and related antibiotics
   7848..89      -  promoter       AmpR promoter (fragment) (across the origin): bla
