[The description below was written by a language model from this plasmid's Addgene catalogue record and pLannotate feature annotations shown in this document.]
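Description:
pD649-HAsp-FCMR-COMP5AP-AviTag-9xHis is a mammalian expression plasmid built on the pD649 backbone for producing a secreted, tagged form of the extracellular domain of human FCMR (also known as FAIM3, FcmuR or TOSO). It is propagated in E. coli as a high-copy plasmid through a ColE1/pUC-type origin and selected with ampicillin via the β-lactamase gene. The sequenced record is 7,855 nt, consistent with the stated backbone plus a roughly 700 bp insert. The feature table also shows an SV40 early/EM7 promoter cassette driving a puromycin N-acetyltransferase coding sequence (annotated as a fragment) with an SV40 poly(A) signal, which would ordinarily allow puromycin selection in mammalian cells, although the catalogue entry does not mention this. Short annotated fragments of KanR, lacZα, ble, f1 ori and an rrnB terminator appear to be backbone remnants.

Expression is driven by the CMV enhancer/promoter, followed by a fragment of CMV intron A and an SP6 promoter that also serves as a sequencing primer site. The name indicates an "HAsp" signal peptide, while the automated annotation partially matches an immunoglobulin heavy chain signal sequence at that position. Either way, an N-terminal leader directs the protein into the secretory pathway. The FCMR ectodomain, cloned between retained NotI and AscI sites, is fused in frame to a segment of rat cartilage oligomeric matrix protein (a pentamerising coiled coil), human placental alkaline phosphatase, an AviTag for enzymatic biotinylation and a polyhistidine tag, and the unit ends at a bGH poly(A) signal. Pentamerisation raises avidity, and the phosphatase gives an enzymatic readout. This suits the protein for use as a multivalent probe in extracellular protein–protein interaction screens of human IgSF cell-surface proteins. The depositor notes that some plasmids in this collection may carry an IS4-like transposase upstream of the CMV promoter. No such element is annotated here.
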