Addgene plasmid #157248: pD649-HAsp-FCMR-COMP5AP-AviTag-9xHis
Purpose: Mammalian expression of cell-surface protein extracellular domain fused to COMP5AP-AviTag-9xHis. Protein is secreted from cells.
Depositing lab: Chris Garcia. Depositing organization: Stanford University. Publication: A Human IgSF Cell-Surface Interactome Reveals a Complex Network of Protein-Protein Interactions. Wojtowicz WM, Vielmetter J, Fernandes RA, Siepe DH, Eastman CL, Chisholm GB, Cox S, Klock H, Anderson PW, Rue SM, Miller JJ, Glaser SM, Bragstad ML, Vance J, Lam AW, Lesley SA, Zinn K, Garcia KC. Cell. 2020 Aug 20;182(4):1027-1043.e17. doi: 10.1016/j.cell.2020.07.025. PubMed 32822567.
Backbone
  Vector backbone: pD649
  Backbone size w/o insert (bp): 7153
  Vector type: Mammalian Expression
Growth in bacteria
  Bacterial resistance: Ampicillin, 100 μg/mL
  Growth temperature: 37°C
  Growth strain: DH5alpha
  Copy number: High Copy
Gene/Insert
  Gene/Insert name: FCMR (alt name: FAIM3)
  Species: H. sapiens (human)
  Insert size (bp): 702
  Entrez Gene: FCMR (a.k.a. FAIM3, FcmuR, TOSO)
  Promoter: CMV/SP6
  Tag / fusion protein: COMP5AP-AviTag-9xHis (C terminal on backbone)
  Cloning method: Restriction Enzyme; 5′ cloning site GCGGCCGC (not destroyed); 3′ cloning site GGCGCGCC (not destroyed)
  Sequencing primers: 5′ ATTTAGGTGACACTATAG; 3′ CGTCGCACTCCATCACGGTG
Resource information
  A portion of this plasmid was derived from a plasmid made by: synthesis by ThermoFisher
Terms and licenses: Academic/Nonprofit Terms; Industry Terms: Not Available to Industry
Depositor comments: Some plasmids in this collection may have an IS4-like element ISVsa5 family transposase upstream of the CMV promoter.
How to cite: pD649-HAsp-FCMR-COMP5AP-AviTag-9xHis was a gift from Chris Garcia (Addgene plasmid # 157248 ; http://n2t.net/addgene:157248 ; RRID:Addgene_157248)
