>Addgene plasmid #157248 | pD649-HAsp-FCMR-COMP5AP-AviTag-9xHis | depositor partial sequence | sequence record 303606 | insert (extracellular domain)
AGAATCCTGCCTGAAGTGAAAGTGGAAGGCGAACTCGGCGGCAGCGTGACCATTAAGTGTCCTCTGCCTG
AGATGCACGTGCGGATCTACCTGTGTAGAGAGATGGCCGGCTCTGGCACATGTGGCACCGTGGTGTCTAC
CACCAACTTCATCAAGGCCGAGTACAAGGGCAGAGTGACCCTGAAGCAGTACCCCAGAAAGAACCTGTTC
CTGGTGGAAGTGACCCAGCTGACCGAGTCTGATAGCGGAGTGTATGCCTGCGGAGCCGGCATGAATACCG
ATCGGGGAAAGACCCAGAAAGTGACACTGAACGTGCACAGCGAGTACGAGCCTAGCTGGGAAGAACAGCC
CATGCCTGAGACACCCAAGTGGTTCCATCTGCCTTACCTGTTCCAGATGCCTGCCTACGCCAGCAGCAGC
AAGTTCGTGACAAGAGTGACAACCCCTGCTCAGCGGGGAAAAGTGCCTCCTGTGCACCACTCTAGCCCCA
CCACACAGATCACCCACAGACCTAGAGTGTCCAGAGCCTCTTCTGTGGCCGGCGACAAGCCTAGAACCTT
TCTGCCTAGCACCACCGCCAGCAAGATCTCTGCTCTGGAAGGACTGCTGAAGCCCCAGACACCTAGCTAC
AACCACCACACCAGACTGCACAGACAGAGAGCCCTGGATTACGGCAGCCAGTCTGGAAGAGAAGGCCAAG
GT
